>Addgene plasmid #77142 | CKS2 gRNA (BRDN0001147175) | addgene full sequence | sequence record 187196 | Addgene Assembled Sequence
CCCGGGTGCAAAGATGGATAAAGTTTTAAACAGAGAGGAATCTTTGCAGCTAATGGACCTTCTAGGTCTT
GAAAGGAGTGGGAATTGGCTCCGGTGCCCGTCAGTGGGCAGAGCGCACATCGCCCACAGTCCCCGAGAAG
TTGGGGGGAGGGGTCGGCAATTGATCCGGTGCCTAGAGAAGGTGGCGCGGGGTAAACTGGGAAAGTGATG
TCGTGTACTGGCTCCGCCTTTTTCCCGAGGGTGGGGGAGAACCGTATATAAGTGCAGTAGTCGCCGTGAA
CGTTCTTTTTCGCAACGGGTTTGCCGCCAGAACACAGGTAAGTGCCGTGTGTGGTTCCCGCGGGCCTGGC
CTCTTTACGGGTTATGGCCCTTGCGTGCCTTGAATTACTTCCACCTGGCTGCAGTACGTGATTCTTGATC
CCGAGCTTCGGGTTGGAAGTGGGTGGGAGAGTTCGAGGCCTTGCGCTTAAGGAGCCCCTTCGCCTCGTGC
TTGAGTTGAGGCCTGGCCTGGGCGCTGGGGCCGCCGCGTGCGAATCTGGTGGCACCTTCGCGCCTGTCTC
GCTGCTTTCGATAAGTCTCTAGCCATTTAAAATTTTTGATGACCTGCTGCGACGCTTTTTTTCTGGCAAG
ATAGTCTTGTAAATGCGGGCCAAGATCTGCACACTGGTATTTCGGTTTTTGGGGCCGCGGGCGGCGACGG
GGCCCGTGCGTCCCAGCGCACATGTTCGGCGAGGCGGGGCCTGCGAGCGCGGCCACCGAGAATCGGACGG
GGGTAGTCTCAAGCTGGCCGGCCTGCTCTGGTGCCTGGCCTCGCGCCGCCGTGTATCGCCCCGCCCTGGG
CGGCAAGGCTGGCCCGGTCGGCACCAGTTGCGTGAGCGGAAAGATGGCCGCTTCCCGGCCCTGCTGCAGG
GAGCTCAAAATGGAGGACGCGGCGCTCGGGAGAGCGGGCGGGTGAGTCACCCACACAAAGGAAAAGGGCC
TTTCCGTCCTCAGCCGTCGCTTCATGTGACTCCACGGAGTACCGGGCGCCGTCCAGGCACCTCGATTAGT
TCTCGAGCTTTTGGAGTACGTCGTCTTTAGGTTGGGGGGAGGGGTTTTATGCGATGGAGTTTCCCCACAC
TGAGTGGGTGGAGACTGAAGTTAGGCCAGCTTGGCACTTGATGTAATTCTCCTTGGAATTTGCCCTTTTT
GAGTTTGGATCTTGGTTCATTCTCAAGCCTCAGACAGTGGTTCAAAGTTTTTTTCTTCCATTTCAGGTGT
CGTGACGTACGGCCACCATGACCGAGTACAAGCCCACGGTGCGCCTCGCCACCCGCGACGACGTCCCCAG
GGCCGTACGCACCCTCGCCGCCGCGTTCGCCGACTACCCCGCCACGCGCCACACCGTCGATCCGGACCGC
CACATCGAGCGGGTCACCGAGCTGCAAGAACTCTTCCTCACGCGCGTCGGGCTCGACATCGGCAAGGTGT
GGGTCGCGGACGACGGCGCCGCCGTGGCGGTCTGGACCACGCCGGAGAGCGTCGAAGCGGGGGCGGTGTT
CGCCGAGATCGGCCCGCGCATGGCCGAGTTGAGCGGTTCCCGGCTGGCCGCGCAGCAACAGATGGAAGGC
CTCCTGGCGCCGCACCGGCCCAAGGAGCCCGCGTGGTTCCTGGCCACCGTCGGAGTCTCGCCCGACCACC
AGGGCAAGGGTCTGGGCAGCGCCGTCGTGCTCCCCGGAGTGGAGGCGGCCGAGCGCGCCGGGGTGCCCGC
CTTCCTGGAGACCTCCGCGCCCCGCAACCTCCCCTTCTACGAGCGGCTCGGCTTCACCGTCACCGCCGAC
GTCGAGGTGCCCGAAGGACCGCGCACCTGGTGCATGACCCGCAAGCCCGGTGCCTGAACGCGTTAAGTCG
ACAATCAACCTCTGGATTACAAAATTTGTGAAAGATTGACTGGTATTCTTAACTATGTTGCTCCTTTTAC
GCTATGTGGATACGCTGCTTTAATGCCTTTGTATCATGCTATTGCTTCCCGTATGGCTTTCATTTTCTCC
TCCTTGTATAAATCCTGGTTGCTGTCTCTTTATGAGGAGTTGTGGCCCGTTGTCAGGCAACGTGGCGTGG
TGTGCACTGTGTTTGCTGACGCAACCCCCACTGGTTGGGGCATTGCCACCACCTGTCAGCTCCTTTCCGG
GACTTTCGCTTTCCCCCTCCCTATTGCCACGGCGGAACTCATCGCCGCCTGCCTTGCCCGCTGCTGGACA
GGGGCTCGGCTGTTGGGCACTGACAATTCCGTGGTGTTGTCGGGGAAATCATCGTCCTTTCCTTGGCTGC
TCGCCTGTGTTGCCACCTGGATTCTGCGCGGGACGTCCTTCTGCTACGTCCCTTCGGCCCTCAATCCAGC
GGACCTTCCTTCCCGCGGCCTGCTGCCGGCTCTGCGGCCTCTTCCGCGTCTTCGCCTTCGCCCTCAGACG
AGTCGGATCTCCCTTTGGGCCGCCTCCCCGCGTCGACTTTAAGACCAATGACTTACAAGGCAGCTGTAGA
TCTTAGCCACTTTTTAAAAGAAAAGGGGGGACTGGAAGGGCTAATTCACTCCCAACGAAGACAAGATCTG
CTTTTTGCTTGTACTGGGTCTCTCTGGTTAGACCAGATCTGAGCCTGGGAGCTCTCTGGCTAACTAGGGA
ACCCACTGCTTAAGCCTCAATAAAGCTTGCCTTGAGTGCTTCAAGTAGTGTGTGCCCGTCTGTTGTGTGA
CTCTGGTAACTAGAGATCCCTCAGACCCTTTTAGTCAGTGTGGAAAATCTCTAGCAGTACGTATAGTAGT
TCATGTCATCTTATTATTCAGTATTTATAACTTGCAAAGAAATGAATATCAGAGAGTGAGAGGAACTTGT
TTATTGCAGCTTATAATGGTTACAAATAAAGCAATAGCATCACAAATTTCACAAATAAAGCATTTTTTTC
ACTGCATTCTAGTTGTGGTTTGTCCAAACTCATCAATGTATCTTATCATGTCTGGCTCTAGCTATCCCGC
CCCTAACTCCGCCCATCCCGCCCCTAACTCCGCCCAGTTCCGCCCATTCTCCGCCCCATGGCTGACTAAT
TTTTTTTATTTATGCAGAGGCCGAGGCCGCCTCGGCCTCTGAGCTATTCCAGAAGTAGTGAGGAGGCTTT
TTTGGAGGCCTAGGGACGTACCCAATTCGCCCTATAGTGAGTCGTATTACGCGCGCTCACTGGCCGTCGT
TTTACAACGTCGTGACTGGGAAAACCCTGGCGTTACCCAACTTAATCGCCTTGCAGCACATCCCCCTTTC
GCCAGCTGGCGTAATAGCGAAGAGGCCCGCACCGATCGCCCTTCCCAACAGTTGCGCAGCCTGAATGGCG
AATGGG
[124 nt withheld, positions 3367-3490]
C
[91 nt withheld, positions 3492-3582]
A
[49 nt withheld, positions 3584-3632]
CCTTTGACGTTGGAGTCCACGTTCTTT
[37 nt withheld, positions 3660-3696]
ACCCTATCTCGGTCTATTCTTTTGATTTATAAGGGATTTTGCCGATTTCGGCCTATTGGTTAAAAAATGA
GCTGATTTAACAAAAATTTAACGCGAATTTTAACAAAATATTAACGCTTACAATTTAGGTGGCACTTTTC
GGGGAAATGTGCGCGGAACCCCTATTTGTTTATTTTTCTAAATACATTCAAATATGTATCCGCTCATGAG
ACAATAACCCTGATAAATGCTTCAATAATATTGAAAAAGGAAGAGTATGAGTATTCAACATTTCCGTGTC
GCCCTTATTCCCTTTTTTGCGGCATTTTGCCTTCCTGTTTTTGCTCACCCAGAAACGCTGGTGAAAGTAA
AAGATGCTGAAGATCAGTTGGGTGCACGAGTGGGTTACATCGAACTGGATCTCAACAGCGGTAAGATCCT
TGAGAGTTTTCGCCCCGAAGAACGTTTTCCAATGATGAGCACTTTTAAAGTTCTGCTATGTGGCGCGGTA
TTATCCCGTATTGACGCCGGGCAAGAGCAACTCGGTCGCCGCATACACTATTCTCAGAATGACTTGGTTG
AGTACTCACCAGTCACAGAAAAGCATCTTACGGATGGCATGACAGTAAGAGAATTATGCAGTGCTGCCAT
AACCATGAGTGATAACACTGCGGCCAACTTACTTCTGACAACGATCGGAGGACCGAAGGAGCTAACCGCT
TTTTTGCACAACATGGGGGATCATGTAACTCGCCTTGATCGTTGGGAACCGGAGCTGAATGAAGCCATAC
CAAACGACGAGCGTGACACCACGATGCCTGTAGCAATGGCAACAACGTTGCGCAAACTATTAACTGGCGA
ACTACTTACTCTAGCTTCCCGGCAACAATTAATAGACTGGATGGAGGCGGATAAAGTTGCAGGACCACTT
CTGCGCTCGGCCCTTCCGGCTGGCTGGTTTATTGCTGATAAATCTGGAGCCGGTGAGCGTGGGTCTCGCG
GTATCATTGCAGCACTGGGGCCAGATGGTAAGCCCTCCCGTATCGTAGTTATCTACACGACGGGGAGTCA
GGCAACTATGGATGAACGAAATAGACAGATCGCTGAGATAGGTGCCTCACTGATTAAGCATTGGTAACTG
TCAGACCAAGTTTACTCATATATACTTTAGATTGATTTAAAACTTCATTTTTAATTTAAAAGGATCTAGG
TGAAGATCCTTTTTGATAATCTCATGACCAAAATCCCTTAACGTGAGTTTTCGTTCCACTGAGCGTCAGA
CCCCGTAGAAAAGATCAAAGGATCTTCTTGAGATCCTTTTTTTCTGCGCGTAATCTGCTGCTTGCAAACA
AAAAAACCACCGCTACCAGCGGTGGTTTGTTTGCCGGATCAAGAGCTACCAACTCTTTTTCCGAAGGTAA
CTGGCTTCAGCAGAGCGCAGATACCAAATACTGTTCTTCTAGTGTAGCCGTAGTTAGGCCACCACTTCAA
GAACTCTGTAGCACCGCCTACATACCTCGCTCTGCTAATCCTGTTACCAGTGGCTGCTGCCAGTGGCGAT
AAGTCGTGTCTTACCGGGTTGGACTCAAGACGATAGTTACCGGATAAGGCGCAGCGGTCGGGCTGAACGG
GGGGTTCGTGCACACAGCCCAGCTTGGAGCGAACGACCTACACCGAACTGAGATACCTACAGCGTGAGCT
ATGAGAAAGCGCCACGCTTCCCGAAGGGAGAAAGGCGGACAGGTATCCGGTAAGCGGCAGGGTCGGAACA
GGAGAGCGCACGAGGGAGCTTCCAGGGGGAAACGCCTGGTATCTTTATAGTCCTGTCGGGTTTCGCCACC
TCTGACTTGAGCGTCGATTTTTGTGATGCTCGTCAGGGGGGCGGAGCCTATGGAAAAACGCCAGCAACGC
GGCCTTTTTACGGTTCCTGGCCTTTTGCTGGCCTTTTGCTCACATGTTCTTTCCTGCGTTATCCCCTGAT
TCTGTGGATAACCGTATTACCGCCTTTGAGTGAGCTGATACCGCTCGCCGCAGCCGAACGACCGAGCGCA
GCGAGTCAGTGAGCGAGGAAGCGGAAGAGCGCCCAATACGCAAACCGCCTCTCCCCGCGCGTTGGCCGAT
TCATTAATGCAGCTGGCACGACAGGTTTCCCGACTGGAAAGCGGGCAGTGAGCGCAACGCAATTAATGTG
AGTTAGCTCACTCATTAGGCACCCCAGGCTTTACACTTTATGCTTCCGGCTCGTATGTTGTGTGGAATTG
TGAGCGGATAACAATTTCACACAGGAAACAGCTATGACCATGATTACGCCAAGCGCGCAATTAACCCTCA
CTAAAGGGAACAAAAGCTGGAGCTGCAAGCTTAATGTAGTCTTATGCAATACTCTTGTAGTCTTGCAACA
TGGTAACGATGAGTTAGCAACATGCCTTACAAGGAGAGAAAAAGCACCGTGCATGCCGATTGGTGGAAGT
AAGGTGGTACGATCGTGCCTTATTAGGAAGGCAACAGACGGGTCTGACATGGATTGGACGAACCACTGAA
TTGCCGCATTGCAGAGATATTGTATTTAAGTGCCTAGCTCGATACATAAACGGGTCTCTCTGGTTAGACC
AGATCTGAGCCTGGGAGCTCTCTGGCTAACTAGGGAACCCACTGCTTAAGCCTCAATAAAGCTTGCCTTG
AGTGCTTCAAGTAGTGTGTGCCCGTCTGTTGTGTGACTCTGGTAACTAGAGATCCCTCAGACCCTTTTAG
TCAGTGTGGAAAATCTCTAGCAGTGGCGCCCGAACAGGGACTTGAAAGCGAAAGGGAAACCAGAGGAGCT
CTCTCGACGCAGGACTCGGCTTGCTGAAGCGCGCACGGCAAGAGGCGAGGGGCGGCGACTGGTGAGTACG
CCAAAAATTTTGACTAGCGGAGGCTAGAAGGAGAGAGATGGGTGCGAGAGCGTCAGTATTAAGCGGGGGA
GAATTAGATCGCGATGGGAAAAAATTCGGTTAAGGCCAGGGGGAAAGAAAAAATATAAATTAAAACATAT
AGTATGGGCAAGCAGGGAGCTAGAACGATTCGCAGTTAATCCTGGCCTGTTAGAAACATCAGAAGGCTGT
AGACAAATACTGGGACAGCTACAACCATCCCTTCAGACAGGATCAGAAGAACTTAGATCATTATATAATA
CAGTAGCAACCCTCTATTGTGTGCATCAAAGGATAGAGATAAAAGACACCAAGGAAGCTTTAGACAAGAT
AGAGGAAGAGCAAAACAAAAGTAAGACCACCGCACAGCAAGCGGCCGCTGATCTTCAGACCTGGAGGAGG
AGATATGAGGGACAATTGGAGAAGTGAATTATATAAATATAAAGTAGTAAAAATTGAACCATTAGGAGTA
GCACCCACCAAGGCAAAGAGAAGAGTGGTGCAGAGAGAAAAAAGAGCAGTGGGAATAGGAGCTTTGTTCC
TTGGGTTCTTGGGAGCAGCAGGAAGCACTATGGGCGCAGCGTCAATGACGCTGACGGTACAGGCCAGACA
ATTATTGTCTGGTATAGTGCAGCAGCAGAACAATTTGCTGAGGGCTATTGAGGCGCAACAGCATCTGTTG
CAACTCACAGTCTGGGGCATCAAGCAGCTCCAGGCAAGAATCCTGGCTGTGGAAAGATACCTAAAGGATC
AACAGCTCCTGGGGATTTGGGGTTGCTCTGGAAAACTCATTTGCACCACTGCTGTGCCTTGGAATGCTAG
TTGGAGTAATAAATCTCTGGAACAGATTTGGAATCACACGACCTGGATGGAGTGGGACAGAGAAATTAAC
AATTACACAAGCTTAATACACTCCTTAATTGAAGAATCGCAAAACCAGCAAGAAAAGAATGAACAAGAAT
TATTGGAATTAGATAAATGGGCAAGTTTGTGGAATTGGTTTAACATAACAAATTGGCTGTGGTATATAAA
ATTATTCATAATGATAGTAGGAGGCTTGGTAGGTTTAAGAATAGTTTTTGCTGTACTTTCTATAGTGAAT
AGAGTTAGGCAGGGATATTCACCATTATCGTTTCAGACCCACCTCCCAACCCCGAGGGGACCCAGAGAGG
GCCTATTTCCCATGATTCCTTCATATTTGCATATACGATACAAGGCTGTTAGAGAGATAATTAGAATTAA
TTTGACTGTAAACACAAAGATATTAGTACAAAATACGTGACGTAGAAAGTAATAATTTCTTGGGTAGTTT
GCAGTTTTAAAATTATGTTTTAAAATGGACTATCATATGCTTACCGTAACTTGAAAGTATTTCGATTTCT
TGGCTTTATATATCTTGTGGAAAGGACGAAACACCGACTTGTTTGGAAAGTTCTCTGTTTTAGAGCTAGA
AATAGCAAGTTAAAATAAGGCTAGTCCGTTATCAACTTGAAAAAGTGGCACCGAGTCGGTGCTTTTTTAA
GCTTGGCGTAACTAGATCTTGAGACAAATGGCAGTATTCATCCACAATTTTAAAAGAAAAGGGGGGATTG
GGGGGTACAGTGCAGGGGAAAGAATAGTAGACATAATAGCAACAGACATACAAACTAAAGAATTACAAAA
ACAAATTACAAAAATTCAAAATTTTCGGGTTTATTACAGGGACAGCAGAGATCCACTTTGGCGCCGGCTC
GAGGGGG
Features (pLannotate 1.2.2; 29 found; start..end, strand, type, name):
     14..80      +  CDS            small t antigen (fragment): SV40 (simian virus 40) small t antigen
    106..317     +  promoter       EF-1α core promoter: core promoter for human elongation factor EF-1α
    318..1256    +  intron         EF-1α intron A: intron upstream of the start codon of human EF-1α
   1278..1877    +  CDS            PuroR (fragment): puromycin N-acetyltransferase; pac from Streptomyces; confers resistance to puromycin
   1893..2481    +  misc_feature   WPRE: woodchuck hepatitis virus posttranscriptional regulatory element
   2532..2551    +  misc_feature   cPPT/CTS (fragment): central polypurine tract and central termination sequence of HIV-1
   2553..2786    +  LTR            3' LTR (ΔU3): self-inactivating 3' long terminal repeat (LTR) from HIV-1
   2864..2985    +  polyA_signal   SV40 poly(A) signal: SV40 polyadenylation signal
   3025..3160    +  rep_origin     SV40 ori: SV40 origin of replication
   3181..3199    -  promoter       T7 promoter: promoter for bacteriophage T7 RNA polymerase
   3207..3362    +  CDS            lacZα (fragment): LacZα fragment of β-galactosidase; lacZ fragment
   3367..3795    +  rep_origin     f1 ori (sequence partly withheld): f1 bacteriophage origin of replication; arrow indicates direction of (+) strand synthesis
   3848..3952    +  promoter       AmpR promoter: bla
   3953..4813    +  CDS            AmpR: β-lactamase; bla; confers resistance to ampicillin, carbenicillin, and related antibiotics
   4984..5572    +  rep_origin     ori: high-copy-number ColE1/pMB1/pBR322/pUC origin of replication
   5755..5847    +  CDS            lacI (fragment): lac repressor; lacI; The lac repressor binds to the lac operator to inhibit transcription in E. coli. This inhibition can be relieved by adding lactose or isopropyl-β-D-thiogalactopyranoside (IPTG).
   5860..5881    +  protein_bind   CAP binding site: CAP binding activates transcription in the presence of cAMP. E. coli catabolite activator protein
   5896..5926    +  promoter       lac promoter: promoter for the E. coli lac operon
   5934..5950    +  protein_bind   lac operator: The lac repressor binds to the lac operator to inhibit transcription in E. coli. This inhibition can be relieved by adding lactose or isopropyl-β-D-thiogalactopyranoside (IPTG). lac repressor encoded by lacI
   5995..6013    +  promoter       T3 promoter: promoter for bacteriophage T3 RNA polymerase
   6041..6267    +  promoter       RSV promoter: Rous sarcoma virus enhancer/promoter
   6268..6448    +  LTR            5' LTR (truncated): truncated 5' long terminal repeat (LTR) from HIV-1
   6495..6620    +  misc_feature   HIV-1 Ψ: packaging signal of human immunodeficiency virus type 1
   6604..6967    +  CDS            HIV-1 gag (fragment): gag protein from human immunodeficiency virus 1; gag
   7113..7346    +  misc_feature   RRE: The Rev response element (RRE) of HIV-1 allows for Rev-dependent mRNA export from the nucleus to the cytoplasm.
   7723..7749    +  CDS            Rev (fragment): human immunodeficiency virus 1 (HIV-1) Rev protein; rev; enhances nuclear export of unspliced and incompletely spliced viral mRNAs
   7753..7993    +  promoter       U6 promoter: RNA polymerase III promoter for human U6 snRNA
   8023..8098    +  misc_RNA       gRNA scaffold: guide RNA scaffold for the Streptococcus pyogenes CRISPR/Cas9 system
   8154..8271    +  misc_feature   cPPT/CTS: central polypurine tract and central termination sequence of HIV-1
