[The description below was written by a language model from this plasmid's Addgene catalogue record and pLannotate feature annotations shown in this document.]
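Description:
CKS2 gRNA (BRDN0001147175) is a third-generation lentiviral single-guide RNA plasmid built on the lentiGuide-Puro backbone and designed to target human CKS2 (reference transcript NM_001827.2) for CRISPR-Cas9 knockout. In bacteria it is maintained as a high-copy plasmid through a ColE1/pUC-type origin and selected with ampicillin via the β-lactamase gene. An f1 origin, an SV40 origin and remnants of a lac/T7/T3 cloning region are also carried in the backbone.

The lentiviral cassette starts with an RSV promoter fused to a truncated HIV-1 5' LTR, which makes genomic RNA production in packaging cells independent of Tat. It is followed by the Ψ packaging signal with a gag fragment and by the RRE for Rev-dependent nuclear export. Next comes a human U6 RNA polymerase III promoter that drives the CKS2-specific spacer joined to the Streptococcus pyogenes gRNA scaffold. A cPPT/CTS element then aids nuclear import of the viral genome. Downstream, the EF-1α core promoter with its intron A expresses puromycin N-acetyltransferase, so transduced mammalian cells can be selected with puromycin. A WPRE enhances transcript expression, and a self-inactivating ΔU3 3' LTR closes the proviral unit, with an SV40 polyadenylation signal beyond it.

The plasmid does not encode Cas9. It is meant to be used with a separate Cas9 vector such as lentiCas9-Blast, or in cells already expressing Cas9. It belongs to a human kinome gRNA collection whose guides were chosen with optimized design rules to maximize on-target activity and minimize off-target effects, and it suits individual CKS2 loss-of-function experiments or validation of screen hits.
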