Addgene plasmid #77142: CKS2 gRNA (BRDN0001147175)
Purpose: 3rd generation lentiviral gRNA plasmid targeting human CKS2
Depositing lab: John Doench & David Root. Depositing organization: Broad Institute. Publication: Optimized sgRNA design to maximize activity and minimize off-target effects of CRISPR-Cas9. Doench JG, Fusi N, Sullender M, Hegde M, Vaimberg EW, Donovan KF, Smith I, Tothova Z, Wilen C, Orchard R, Virgin HW, Listgarten J, Root DE. Nat Biotechnol. 2016 Jan 18. doi: 10.1038/nbt.3437. PubMed 26780180.
Backbone
  Vector backbone: lentiGuide-Puro
  Backbone manufacturer: Zhang Lab (Addgene plasmid # 52963)
  Vector type: Mammalian Expression, Lentiviral, CRISPR
  Selectable markers: Puromycin
Growth in bacteria
  Bacterial resistance: Ampicillin, 100 μg/mL
  Growth temperature: 37°C
  Growth strain: DH5alpha
  Copy number: High Copy
Gene/Insert
  Gene/Insert name: CKS2 (alt names: CKS2; NM_001827.2)
  gRNA/shRNA sequence: ACTTGTTTGGAAAGTTCTCT
  Species: H. sapiens (human)
  Entrez Gene: CKS2 (a.k.a. CKSHS2)
  Promoter: hU6
  Cloning method: Unknown
  Sequencing primers: 5′ U6-F; 3′ pS2-R
Terms and licenses: Academic/Nonprofit Terms; Industry Terms: Not Available to Industry
Depositor comments: The gRNA was designed to target the following Genbank reference sequence(s): NM_001827.2. Note that this plasmid does NOT contain Cas9. It should be used in conjunction with lentiCas9-Blast (Addgene #52962) or otherwise with cell lines already expressing Cas9. Browse the full kinome gRNA library at http://www.addgene.org/pooled-library/broadgpp-human-kinome/ or visit http://www.broadinstitute.org/rnai/public/ for detailed protocols and information.
How to cite: CKS2 gRNA (BRDN0001147175) was a gift from John Doench & David Root (Addgene plasmid # 77142 ; http://n2t.net/addgene:77142 ; RRID:Addgene_77142)
