>Addgene plasmid #77142 | CKS2 gRNA (BRDN0001147175) | depositor partial sequence | sequence record 144602 | Target Sequence
ACTTGTTTGGAAAGTTCTCT
