>Addgene plasmid #77142 | CKS2 gRNA (BRDN0001147175) | addgene partial sequence | sequence record 187195 | hU6-F
GTAGAAAGTAATAATTTCTTGGGTAGTTTGCAGTTTTAAAATTATGTTTTAAAATGGACTATCATATGCT
TACCGTAACTTGAAAGTATTTCGATTTCTTGGCTTTATATATCTTGTGGAAAGGACGAAACACCGACTTG
TTTGGAAAGTTCTCTGTTTTAGAGCTAGAAATAGCAAGTTAAAATAAGGCTAGTCCGTTATCAACTTGAA
AAAGTGGCACCGAGTCGGTGCTTTTTTAAGCTTGGCGTAACTAGATCTTGAGACAAATGGCAGTATTCAT
CCACAATTTTAAAAGAAAAGGGGGGATTGGGGGGTACAGTGCAGGGGAAAGAATAGTAGACATAATAGCA
ACAGACATACAAACTAAAGAATTACAAAAACAAATTACAAAAATTCAAAATTTTCGGGTTTATTACAGGG
ACAGCAGAGATCCACTTTGGCGCCGGCTCGAGGGGGCCCGGGTGCAAAGATGGATAAAGTTTTAAACAGA
GAGGAATCTTTGCAGCTAATGGACCTTCTAGGTCTTGAAAGGAGTGGGAATTGGCTCCGGTGCCCGTCAG
TGGGCAGAGC
